Addgene plasmid #78176: pRSETb-rsGreen0.7
Purpose: Expresses rsGreen0.7 in E. coli strains.
Depositing lab: Peter Dedecker. Depositing organization: Katholieke Universiteit Leuven. Publication: Expression-Enhanced Fluorescent Proteins Based on Enhanced Green Fluorescent Protein for Super-resolution Microscopy. Duwe S, De Zitter E, Gielen V, Moeyaert B, Vandenberg W, Grotjohann T, Clays K, Jakobs S, Van Meervelt L, Dedecker P. ACS Nano. 2015 Oct 27;9(10):9528-41. doi: 10.1021/acsnano.5b04129. Epub 2015 Sep 9. PubMed 26308583.
Backbone
  Vector backbone: pRSETb
  Backbone size w/o insert (bp): 2860
  Total vector size (bp): 3580
  Vector type: Bacterial Expression
Growth in bacteria
  Bacterial resistance: Ampicillin, 100 μg/mL
  Growth temperature: 37°C
  Growth strain: DH5alpha
  Copy number: High Copy
Gene/Insert
  Gene/Insert name: rsGreen0.7
  Insert size (bp): 720
  Promoter: T7
  Tag / fusion protein: 6xHis-tag; Xpress tag (N terminal on backbone)
  Cloning method: Restriction Enzyme; 5′ cloning site BamHI (not destroyed); 3′ cloning site EcoRI (not destroyed)
  Sequencing primers: 5′ TAATACGACTCACTATAGGG; 3′ TAGTTATTGCTCAGCGGTGG
Terms and licenses: Academic/Nonprofit Terms; Industry Terms: Not Available to Industry
How to cite: pRSETb-rsGreen0.7 was a gift from Peter Dedecker (Addgene plasmid # 78176 ; http://n2t.net/addgene:78176 ; RRID:Addgene_78176)
