[The description below was written by a language model from this plasmid's Addgene catalogue record and pLannotate feature annotations shown in this document.]
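Description:
pRSETb-rsGreen0.7 is a bacterial expression plasmid of about 3.6 kb, built on the pRSETb backbone, for producing the fluorescent protein rsGreen0.7 in E. coli. It is maintained at high copy through a ColE1/pUC-type origin and selected with ampicillin via the β-lactamase gene under its own promoter. An f1 phage origin is also present, which in principle allows single-stranded DNA production.

The 720 bp rsGreen0.7 coding sequence sits between retained BamHI and EcoRI sites, downstream of a T7 promoter and the strong T7 gene 10 ribosome binding site, and is followed by a T7 terminator. Transcription therefore depends on T7 RNA polymerase, so expression requires a host strain that supplies that enzyme. The backbone contributes an N-terminal leader fused to the insert. It consists of a 6xHis tag for metal-affinity purification, the T7 gene 10 leader peptide that promotes efficient translation, and the Xpress epitope, which includes an enterokinase cleavage site for removing the leader.

The automated annotation labels the 6xHis region as a capTEV fragment and the insert as rsEGFP. The second label reflects sequence similarity to that reversibly switchable EGFP variant rather than identity. The associated publication title describes expression-enhanced, EGFP-based fluorescent proteins for super-resolution microscopy, although the record does not list the specific mutations that define rsGreen0.7. The short SET1, lacZα and lacI fragment hits are most likely backbone remnants, not functional elements. The plasmid is suited to recombinant production and purification of rsGreen0.7 for in vitro characterisation.
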