Features (pLannotate 1.2.2; 14 found; start..end, strand, type, name):
     20..38      +  promoter       T7 promoter: promoter for bacteriophage T7 RNA polymerase
     70..92      +  RBS            RBS: efficient ribosome binding site from bacteriophage T7 gene 10 (Olins and Rangwala, 1989)
    112..132     +  CDS            capTEV™ (fragment): composite tag for in vivo biotinylation, TEV protease cleavage, and 6xHis tagging
    133..165     +  CDS            T7 tag (gene 10 leader): leader peptide from bacteriophage T7 gene 10 promotes efficient translation in E. coli
    169..192     +  CDS            Xpress™ tag: Xpress™ epitope tag, including an enterokinase recognition and cleavage site
    199..918     +  CDS            rsEGFP: reversibly switchable enhanced green fluorescent protein (Grotjohann et al., 2011) mammalian codon-optimized
    944..986     +  CDS            SET1 (fragment): solubility-enhancement tag derived from T7 phage gene 10B
    994..1041    +  terminator     T7 terminator: transcription terminator for bacteriophage T7 RNA polymerase
   1067..1133    +  CDS            lacZα (fragment): LacZα fragment of β-galactosidase; lacZ fragment
   1138..1566    +  rep_origin     f1 ori (sequence partly withheld): f1 bacteriophage origin of replication; arrow indicates direction of (+) strand synthesis
   1619..1723    +  promoter       AmpR promoter: bla
   1724..2584    +  CDS            AmpR: β-lactamase; bla; confers resistance to ampicillin, carbenicillin, and related antibiotics
   2755..3343    +  rep_origin     ori: high-copy-number ColE1/pMB1/pBR322/pUC origin of replication
   3526..3579    +  CDS            lacI (fragment): lac repressor; lacI; The lac repressor binds to the lac operator to inhibit transcription in E. coli. This inhibition can be relieved by adding lactose or isopropyl-β-D-thiogalactopyranoside (IPTG).
>Addgene plasmid #78176 | pRSETb-rsGreen0.7 | depositor full sequence | sequence record 148209 | pRSETb-rsGreen0.7 sequence 3579 bps
GATCTCGATCCCGCGAAATTAATACGACTCACTATAGGGAGACCACAACGGTTTCCCTCTAGAAATAATT
TTGTTTAACTTTAAGAAGGAGATATACATATGCGGGGTTCTCATCATCATCATCATCATGGTATGGCTAG
CATGACTGGTGGACAGCAAATGGGTCGGGATCTGTACGACGATGACGATAAGGATCCGATGGTGAGCAAG
GGCGAGGAGCTGTTCACCGGGGTGGTGCCCATCCTGGTCGAGCTGGACGGCGACGTAAACGGCCACAAGT
TCAGCGTGCGCGGCGAGGGCGAGGGCGATGCCACCAACGGCAAGCTGACCCTGAAGTTCATCTGCACCAC
CGGCAAGCTGCCCGTGCCCTGGCCCACCCTCGTGACCACCCTGACCTACGGCGTGCTGTGCTTCGCCCGC
TACCCCGACCACATGAAGCAGCACGACTTCTTCAAGTCCGCCATGCCCGAAGGCTACGTCCAGGAGCGCA
CCATCAGCTTCAAGGACGACGGCTATTACAAGACCCGCGCCGAGGTGAAGTTCGAGGGCGACACCCTGGT
GAACCGCATCGAGCTGAAGGGCATCGACTTCAAGGAGGACGGCAACATCCTGGGGCACAAGCTGGAGTAC
AACTTCAACAGCCACAACGCCTATATCACGGCCGACAAGCAGAAGAACGGCATCAAGTCTAACTTCAAGA
TCCGCCACAACGTCGAGGACGGCAGCGTGCAGCTCGCCGACCACTACCAGCAGAACACCCCCATCGGCGA
CGGCCCCGTGCTGCTGCCCGACAACCACTACCTGAGCACCCAGAATAAGCTGAGCAAAGACCCCAACGAG
AAGCGCGATCACATGGTCCTGCTGGAGTTCGTGACCGCCGCCGGGATCACTCTCGGCATGGACGAGCTGT
ACAAGTAAGAATTCGAAGCTTGATCCGGCTGCTACAAAGCCCGAAAGGAAGCTGAGTTGGCTGCTGCCAC
CGCTGAGCAATAACTAGCATAACCCCTTGGGGCCTCTAAACGGGTCTTGAGGGGTTTTTTGCTGAAAGGA
GGAACTATATCCGGATCTGGCGTAATAGCGAAGAGGCCCGCACCGATCGCCCTTCCCAACAGTTGCGCAG
CCTGAATGGCGAATGGG
[124 nt withheld, positions 1138-1261]
C
[91 nt withheld, positions 1263-1353]
A
[49 nt withheld, positions 1355-1403]
CCTTTGACGTTGGAGTCCACGTTCTTT
[37 nt withheld, positions 1431-1467]
ACCCTATCTCGGTCTATTCTTTTGATTTATAAGGGATTTTGCCGATTTCGGCCTATTGGTTAAAAAATGA
GCTGATTTAACAAAAATTTAACGCGAATTTTAACAAAATATTAACGCTTACAATTTAGGTGGCACTTTTC
GGGGAAATGTGCGCGGAACCCCTATTTGTTTATTTTTCTAAATACATTCAAATATGTATCCGCTCATGAG
ACAATAACCCTGATAAATGCTTCAATAATATTGAAAAAGGAAGAGTATGAGTATTCAACATTTCCGTGTC
GCCCTTATTCCCTTTTTTGCGGCATTTTGCCTTCCTGTTTTTGCTCACCCAGAAACGCTGGTGAAAGTAA
AAGATGCTGAAGATCAGTTGGGTGCACGAGTGGGTTACATCGAACTGGATCTCAACAGCGGTAAGATCCT
TGAGAGTTTTCGCCCCGAAGAACGTTTTCCAATGATGAGCACTTTTAAAGTTCTGCTATGTGGCGCGGTA
TTATCCCGTATTGACGCCGGGCAAGAGCAACTCGGTCGCCGCATACACTATTCTCAGAATGACTTGGTTG
AGTACTCACCAGTCACAGAAAAGCATCTTACGGATGGCATGACAGTAAGAGAATTATGCAGTGCTGCCAT
AACCATGAGTGATAACACTGCGGCCAACTTACTTCTGACAACGATCGGAGGACCGAAGGAGCTAACCGCT
TTTTTGCACAACATGGGGGATCATGTAACTCGCCTTGATCGTTGGGAACCGGAGCTGAATGAAGCCATAC
CAAACGACGAGCGTGACACCACGATGCCTGTAGCAATGGCAACAACGTTGCGCAAACTATTAACTGGCGA
ACTACTTACTCTAGCTTCCCGGCAACAATTAATAGACTGGATGGAGGCGGATAAAGTTGCAGGACCACTT
CTGCGCTCGGCCCTTCCGGCTGGCTGGTTTATTGCTGATAAATCTGGAGCCGGTGAGCGTGGGTCTCGCG
GTATCATTGCAGCACTGGGGCCAGATGGTAAGCCCTCCCGTATCGTAGTTATCTACACGACGGGGAGTCA
GGCAACTATGGATGAACGAAATAGACAGATCGCTGAGATAGGTGCCTCACTGATTAAGCATTGGTAACTG
TCAGACCAAGTTTACTCATATATACTTTAGATTGATTTAAAACTTCATTTTTAATTTAAAAGGATCTAGG
TGAAGATCCTTTTTGATAATCTCATGACCAAAATCCCTTAACGTGAGTTTTCGTTCCACTGAGCGTCAGA
CCCCGTAGAAAAGATCAAAGGATCTTCTTGAGATCCTTTTTTTCTGCGCGTAATCTGCTGCTTGCAAACA
AAAAAACCACCGCTACCAGCGGTGGTTTGTTTGCCGGATCAAGAGCTACCAACTCTTTTTCCGAAGGTAA
CTGGCTTCAGCAGAGCGCAGATACCAAATACTGTTCTTCTAGTGTAGCCGTAGTTAGGCCACCACTTCAA
GAACTCTGTAGCACCGCCTACATACCTCGCTCTGCTAATCCTGTTACCAGTGGCTGCTGCCAGTGGCGAT
AAGTCGTGTCTTACCGGGTTGGACTCAAGACGATAGTTACCGGATAAGGCGCAGCGGTCGGGCTGAACGG
GGGGTTCGTGCACACAGCCCAGCTTGGAGCGAACGACCTACACCGAACTGAGATACCTACAGCGTGAGCT
ATGAGAAAGCGCCACGCTTCCCGAAGGGAGAAAGGCGGACAGGTATCCGGTAAGCGGCAGGGTCGGAACA
GGAGAGCGCACGAGGGAGCTTCCAGGGGGAAACGCCTGGTATCTTTATAGTCCTGTCGGGTTTCGCCACC
TCTGACTTGAGCGTCGATTTTTGTGATGCTCGTCAGGGGGGCGGAGCCTATGGAAAAACGCCAGCAACGC
GGCCTTTTTACGGTTCCTGGCCTTTTGCTGGCCTTTTGCTCACATGTTCTTTCCTGCGTTATCCCCTGAT
TCTGTGGATAACCGTATTACCGCCTTTGAGTGAGCTGATACCGCTCGCCGCAGCCGAACGACCGAGCGCA
GCGAGTCAGTGAGCGAGGAAGCGGAAGAGCGCCCAATACGCAAACCGCCTCTCCCCGCGCGTTGGCCGAT
TCATTAATGCAG
