>Addgene plasmid #78176 | pRSETb-rsGreen0.7 | addgene partial sequence | sequence record 147967 | T7 5'-TAATACGACTCACTATAGGG-3'
ATTTTGTTTAACTTTAAGAAGGAGATATACATATGCGGGGTTCTCATCATCATCATCATCATGGTATGGC
TAGCATGACTGGTGGACAGCAAATGGGTCGGGATCTGTACGACGATGACGATAAGGATCCGATGGTGAGC
AAGGGCGAGGAGCTGTTCACCGGGGTGGTGCCCATCCTGGTCGAGCTGGACGGCGACGTAAACGGCCACA
AGTTCAGCGTGCGCGGCGAGGGCGAGGGCGATGCCACCAACGGCAAGCTGACCCTGAAGTTCATCTGCAC
CACCGGCAAGCTGCCCGTGCCCTGGCCCACCCTCGTGACCACCCTGACCTACGGCGTGCTGTGCTTCGCC
CGCTACCCCGACCACATGAAGCAGCACGACTTCTTCAAGTCCGCCATGCCCGAAGGCTACGTCCAGGAGC
GCACCATCAGCTTCAAGGACGACGGCTATTACAAGACCCGCGCCGAGGTGAAGTTCGAGGGCGACACCCT
GGTGAACCGCATCGAGCTGAAGGGCATCGACTTCAAGGAGGACGGCAACATCCTGGGGCACAAGCTGGAG
TACAACTTCAACAGCCACAACGCCTATATCACGGCCGACAAGCAGAAGAACGGCATCAAGTCTAACTTCA
AGATCCGCCACAACGTCGAGGACGGCAGCGTGCAGCTCGCCGACCACTACC
