>Addgene plasmid #78176 | pRSETb-rsGreen0.7 | addgene partial sequence | sequence record 148208 | T7term 5'-GCTAGTTATTGCTCAGCGG-3'
GGGCTTTGTAGCAGCCGGATCAAGCTTCGAATTCTTACTTGTACAGCTCGTCCATGCCGAGAGTGATCCC
GGCGGCGGTCACGAACTCCAGCAGGACCATGTGATCGCGCTTCTCGTTGGGGTCTTTGCTCAGCTTATTC
TGGGTGCTCAGGTAGTGGTTGTCGGGCAGCAGCACGGGGCCGTCGCCGATGGGGGTGTTCTGCTGGTAGT
GGTCGGCGAGCTGCACGCTGCCGTCCTCGACGTTGTGGCGGATCTTGAAGTTAGACTTGATGCCGTTCTT
CTGCTTGTCGGCCGTGATATAGGCGTTGTGGCTGTTGAAGTTGTACTCCAGCTTGTGCCCCAGGATGTTG
CCGTCCTCCTTGAAGTCGATGCCCTTCAGCTCGATGCGGTTCACCAGGGTGTCGCCCTCGAACTTCACCT
CGGCGCGGGTCTTGTAATAGCCGTCGTCCTTGAAGCTGATGGTGCGCTCCTGGACGTAGCCTTCGGGCAT
GGCGGACTTGAAGAAGTCGTGCTGCTTCATGTGGTCGGGGTAGCGGGCGAAGCACAGCACGCCGTAGGTC
AGGGTGGTCACGAGGGTGGGCCAGGGCACGGGCAGCTTGCCGGTGGTGCAGATGAACTTCAGGGTCAGCT
TGCCGTTGGTGGCATCGCCCTCGCCCTCGCCGCGCACGCTGAACTTGTGGCCGTTTACGTCGCCGTCCAG
CTCGACCAGGATGGGCACCACCCCGGTGAACAGCTCCTCGCCCTTGCTCACCATCGGATCCTTATCGTCA
TCGTCGTACAGATCCCGACCCATTTGCTGTCCACCAGTCATGCTAGCCATACCATGATGA
